Addgene plasmid #227419: TadA-N46L-NG-CBE
Purpose: C-to-T base editing in mammalian cells
Depositing lab: Yang Sun. Depositing organization: Stanford University. Publication: Efficient Rescue of Retinal Degeneration in Pde6a Mice by Engineered Base Editing and Prime Editing. Liu Z, Chen S, Davis AE, Lo CH, Wang Q, Li T, Ning K, Zhang Q, Zhao J, Wang S, Sun Y. Adv Sci (Weinh). 2024 Sep 19:e2405628. doi: 10.1002/advs.202405628. PubMed 39297417.
Backbone
  Vector backbone: pCMV
  Total vector size (bp): 8679
  Vector type: Mammalian Expression, CRISPR
Growth in bacteria
  Bacterial resistance: Ampicillin, 100 μg/mL
  Growth temperature: 37°C
  Growth strain: DH5alpha
  Copy number: High Copy
Gene/Insert
  Gene/Insert name: TadA-N46L-nSpCas9-NG-2xUGI
  Species: H. sapiens (human)
  Insert size (bp): 5300
  Entrez Gene: AICDA (a.k.a. AID, ARP2, CDA2, HEL-S-284, HIGM2)
  Promoter: CMV
  Cloning method: Gibson Cloning
  Sequencing primers: 5′ T7; 3′ BGHR
Terms and licenses: Academic/Nonprofit Terms; Industry Terms: Not Available to Industry
How to cite: TadA-N46L-NG-CBE was a gift from Yang Sun (Addgene plasmid # 227419 ; http://n2t.net/addgene:227419 ; RRID:Addgene_227419)
