[The description below was written by a language model from this plasmid's Addgene catalogue record and pLannotate feature annotations shown in this document.]
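Description:
TadA-N46L-NG-CBE is an 8,679 bp mammalian expression plasmid on a pCMV backbone that encodes a cytosine base editor for C-to-T editing in mammalian cells. It is propagated in E. coli through a high-copy ColE1/pUC-type origin and selected with ampicillin via the β-lactamase gene and its native promoter. The rest of the bacterial backbone carries only residual fragments (lac promoter/operator, CAP site, partial lacI, bom and MCS remnants) with no evident role in the design. No mammalian selection marker is annotated, which suits transient transfection.

The roughly 5.3 kb insert, TadA-N46L-nSpCas9-NG-2xUGI, is driven by the CMV enhancer and immediate-early promoter and terminated by the bovine growth hormone polyadenylation signal; a T7 promoter lies just upstream of the coding region. The open reading frame starts with a variant of the E. coli tRNA adenosine deaminase TadA. By its name it carries an N46L substitution, and given the stated purpose it serves here as the cytosine-deaminating module. It is fused to a Streptococcus pyogenes Cas9 carrying D10A, i.e. a nickase, in the "NG" version, a name usually denoting relaxed NG PAM recognition. Uracil glycosylase inhibitor from phage PBS2 follows; it blocks uracil excision so the deaminated base is retained and read as T. The name indicates two UGI copies, but the automated annotation marks only one, with an unannotated gap before it that could hold the other. The catalogue also lists human AICDA as the associated gene, yet no such sequence is annotated and the deaminase found is bacterial TadA. No guide RNA cassette is annotated, so the guide presumably comes from a separate construct. The associated publication concerns base and prime editing to rescue retinal degeneration in Pde6a mice.
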