Features (pLannotate 1.2.2; 18 found; start..end, strand, type, name):
    132..335     +  promoter       CMV promoter: human cytomegalovirus (CMV) immediate early promoter
    377..395     +  promoter       T7 promoter: promoter for bacteriophage T7 RNA polymerase
    466..957     +  CDS            tadA: TADA_ECOLI - Also known as yfhC. Experimental evidence at protein level: Swiss-Prot protein existence level 1. Catalyzes the deamination of adenosine to inosine at the wobble position 34 of tRNA(Arg2). Essential for cell viability. From Escherichia coli (strain K12).
    964..2565    +  CDS            dCas9(N): N-terminal portion of catalytically inactive Streptococcus pyogenes dCas9 carrying the D10A mutation (Zetsche et al., 2015)
   2566..5060    +  CDS            Cas9(C) (fragment): C-terminal portion of Streptococcus pyogenes Cas9 (Zetsche et al., 2015)
   5374..5622    +  CDS            UGI: UNGI_BPPB2 - Experimental evidence at protein level: Swiss-Prot protein existence level 1. This protein binds specifically and reversibly to the host uracil-DNA glycosylase, preventing removal of uracil residues from PBS2 DNA by the host uracil-excision repair system. From Bacillus phage PBS2 (Bacteriophage PBS2).
   5740..5964    +  polyA_signal   bGH poly(A) signal: bovine growth hormone polyadenylation signal
   5968..5989    +  promoter       SV40 promoter (fragment): SV40 enhancer and early promoter
   5994..6010    +  misc_feature   MCS (fragment): pBluescript multiple cloning site
   6059..6075    -  protein_bind   lac operator: The lac repressor binds to the lac operator to inhibit transcription in E. coli. This inhibition can be relieved by adding lactose or isopropyl-β-D-thiogalactopyranoside (IPTG). lac repressor encoded by lacI
   6083..6113    -  promoter       lac promoter: promoter for the E. coli lac operon
   6128..6149    -  protein_bind   CAP binding site: CAP binding activates transcription in the presence of cAMP. E. coli catabolite activator protein
   6162..6254    -  CDS            lacI (fragment): lac repressor; lacI; The lac repressor binds to the lac operator to inhibit transcription in E. coli. This inhibition can be relieved by adding lactose or isopropyl-β-D-thiogalactopyranoside (IPTG).
   6437..7025    -  rep_origin     ori: high-copy-number ColE1/pMB1/pBR322/pUC origin of replication
   7196..8056    -  CDS            AmpR: β-lactamase; bla; confers resistance to ampicillin, carbenicillin, and related antibiotics
   8057..8161    -  promoter       AmpR promoter: bla
   8232..8276    -  misc_feature   bom (fragment): basis of mobility region from pBR322
   8507..131     +  enhancer       CMV enhancer (across the origin): human cytomegalovirus immediate early enhancer
>Addgene plasmid #227419 | TadA-N46L-NG-CBE | addgene full sequence | sequence record 450079 | Addgene NGS Result
ATATGCCAAGTACGCCCCCTATTGACGTCAATGACGGTAAATGGCCCGCCTGGCATTATGCCCAGTACAT
GACCTTATGGGACTTTCCTACTTGGCAGTACATCTACGTATTAGTCATCGCTATTACCATGGTGATGCGG
TTTTGGCAGTACATCAATGGGCGTGGATAGCGGTTTGACTCACGGGGATTTCCAAGTCTCCACCCCATTG
ACGTCAATGGGAGTTTGTTTTGGCACCAAAATCAACGGGACTTTCCAAAATGTCGTAACAACTCCGCCCC
ATTGACGCAAATGGGCGGTAGGCGTGTACGGTGGGAGGTCTATATAAGCAGAGCTGGTTTAGTGAACCGT
CAGATCCGCTAGAGATCCGCGGCCGCTAATACGACTCACTATAGGGAGAGCCGCCACCATGAAACGGACA
GCCGACGGAAGCGAGTTCGAGTCACCAAAGAAGAAGCGGAAAGTCTCTGAGGTGGAGTTTTCCCACGAGT
ACTGGATGAGACATGCCCTGACCCTGGCCAAGAGGGCACGGGATGAGAGGGAGGTGCCTGTGGGAGCCGT
GCTGGTGCTGAACAATAGAGTGATCGGCGAGGGCTGGCTCAGAGCCATCGGCCTGCACGACCCAACAGCC
CATGCCGAAATTATGGCCCTGAGACAGGGCGGCCTGGTCATGCAGAACTACAGACTGATTGACGCCACCC
TGTACGTGACATTCGAGCCTTGCGTGATGTGCGCCGGCGCCATGATCCACTCTAGGATCGGCCGCGTGGT
GTTTGGCGTGAGGAACTCAAAAAGAGGCGCCGCAGGCTCCCTGATGAACGTGCTGAACTACCCCGGCATG
AATCACCGCGTCGAAATTACCGAGGGAATCCTGGCAGATGAATGTGCCGCCCTGCTGTGCGATTTCTATC
GGATGCCTAGACAGGTGTTCAATGCTCAGAAGAAGGCCCAGAGCTCCATCAACGACAAGAAGTACAGCAT
CGGCCTGGCCATCGGCACCAACTCTGTGGGCTGGGCCGTGATCACCGACGAGTACAAGGTGCCCAGCAAG
AAATTCAAGGTGCTGGGCAACACCGACCGGCACAGCATCAAGAAGAACCTGATCGGAGCCCTGCTGTTCG
ACAGCGGCGAAACAGCCGAGGCCACCCGGCTGAAGAGAACCGCCAGAAGAAGATACACCAGACGGAAGAA
CCGGATCTGCTATCTGCAAGAGATCTTCAGCAACGAGATGGCCAAGGTGGACGACAGCTTCTTCCACAGA
CTGGAAGAGTCCTTCCTGGTGGAAGAGGATAAGAAGCACGAGCGGCACCCCATCTTCGGCAACATCGTGG
ACGAGGTGGCCTACCACGAGAAGTACCCCACCATCTACCACCTGAGAAAGAAACTGGTGGACAGCACCGA
CAAGGCCGACCTGCGGCTGATCTATCTGGCCCTGGCCCACATGATCAAGTTCCGGGGCCACTTCCTGATC
GAGGGCGACCTGAACCCCGACAACAGCGACGTGGACAAGCTGTTCATCCAGCTGGTGCAGACCTACAACC
AGCTGTTCGAGGAAAACCCCATCAACGCCAGCGGCGTGGACGCCAAGGCCATCCTGTCTGCCAGACTGAG
CAAGAGCAGACGGCTGGAAAATCTGATCGCCCAGCTGCCCGGCGAGAAGAAGAATGGCCTGTTCGGAAAC
CTGATTGCCCTGAGCCTGGGCCTGACCCCCAACTTCAAGAGCAACTTCGACCTGGCCGAGGATGCCAAAC
TGCAGCTGAGCAAGGACACCTACGACGACGACCTGGACAACCTGCTGGCCCAGATCGGCGACCAGTACGC
CGACCTGTTTCTGGCCGCCAAGAACCTGTCCGACGCCATCCTGCTGAGCGACATCCTGAGAGTGAACACC
GAGATCACCAAGGCCCCCCTGAGCGCCTCTATGATCAAGAGATACGACGAGCACCACCAGGACCTGACCC
TGCTGAAAGCTCTCGTGCGGCAGCAGCTGCCTGAGAAGTACAAAGAGATTTTCTTCGACCAGAGCAAGAA
CGGCTACGCCGGCTACATTGACGGCGGAGCCAGCCAGGAAGAGTTCTACAAGTTCATCAAGCCCATCCTG
GAAAAGATGGACGGCACCGAGGAACTGCTCGTGAAGCTGAACAGAGAGGACCTGCTGCGGAAGCAGCGGA
CCTTCGACAACGGCAGCATCCCCCACCAGATCCACCTGGGAGAGCTGCACGCCATTCTGCGGCGGCAGGA
AGATTTTTACCCATTCCTGAAGGACAACCGGGAAAAGATCGAGAAGATCCTGACCTTCCGCATCCCCTAC
TACGTGGGCCCTCTGGCCAGGGGAAACAGCAGATTCGCCTGGATGACCAGAAAGAGCGAGGAAACCATCA
CCCCCTGGAACTTCGAGGAAGTGGTGGACAAGGGCGCTTCCGCCCAGAGCTTCATCGAGCGGATGACCAA
CTTCGATAAGAACCTGCCCAACGAGAAGGTGCTGCCCAAGCACAGCCTGCTGTACGAGTACTTCACCGTG
TATAACGAGCTGACCAAAGTGAAATACGTGACCGAGGGAATGAGAAAGCCCGCCTTCCTGAGCGGCGAGC
AGAAAAAGGCCATCGTGGACCTGCTGTTCAAGACCAACCGGAAAGTGACCGTGAAGCAGCTGAAAGAGGA
CTACTTCAAGAAAATCGAGTGCTTCGACTCCGTGGAAATCTCCGGCGTGGAAGATCGGTTCAACGCCTCC
CTGGGCACATACCACGATCTGCTGAAAATTATCAAGGACAAGGACTTCCTGGACAATGAGGAAAACGAGG
ACATTCTGGAAGATATCGTGCTGACCCTGACACTGTTTGAGGACAGAGAGATGATCGAGGAACGGCTGAA
AACCTATGCCCACCTGTTCGACGACAAAGTGATGAAGCAGCTGAAGCGGCGGAGATACACCGGCTGGGGC
AGGCTGAGCCGGAAGCTGATCAACGGCATCCGGGACAAGCAGTCCGGCAAGACAATCCTGGATTTCCTGA
AGTCCGACGGCTTCGCCAACAGAAACTTCATGCAGCTGATCCACGACGACAGCCTGACCTTTAAAGAGGA
CATCCAGAAAGCCCAGGTGTCCGGCCAGGGCGATAGCCTGCACGAGCACATTGCCAATCTGGCCGGCAGC
CCCGCCATTAAGAAGGGCATCCTGCAGACAGTGAAGGTGGTGGACGAGCTCGTGAAAGTGATGGGCCGGC
ACAAGCCCGAGAACATCGTGATCGAAATGGCCAGAGAGAACCAGACCACCCAGAAGGGACAGAAGAACAG
CCGCGAGAGAATGAAGCGGATCGAAGAGGGCATCAAAGAGCTGGGCAGCCAGATCCTGAAAGAACACCCC
GTGGAAAACACCCAGCTGCAGAACGAGAAGCTGTACCTGTACTACCTGCAGAATGGGCGGGATATGTACG
TGGACCAGGAACTGGACATCAACCGGCTGTCCGACTACGATGTGGACCATATCGTGCCTCAGAGCTTTCT
GAAGGACGACTCCATCGACAACAAGGTGCTGACCAGAAGCGACAAGAACCGGGGCAAGAGCGACAACGTG
CCCTCCGAAGAGGTCGTGAAGAAGATGAAGAACTACTGGCGGCAGCTGCTGAACGCCAAGCTGATTACCC
AGAGAAAGTTCGACAATCTGACCAAGGCCGAGAGAGGCGGCCTGAGCGAACTGGATAAGGCCGGCTTCAT
CAAGAGACAGCTGGTGGAAACCCGGCAGATCACAAAGCACGTGGCACAGATCCTGGACTCCCGGATGAAC
ACTAAGTACGACGAGAATGACAAGCTGATCCGGGAAGTGAAAGTGATCACCCTGAAGTCCAAGCTGGTGT
CCGATTTCCGGAAGGATTTCCAGTTTTACAAAGTGCGCGAGATCAACAACTACCACCACGCCCACGACGC
CTACCTGAACGCCGTCGTGGGAACCGCCCTGATCAAAAAGTACCCTAAGCTGGAAAGCGAGTTCGTGTAC
GGCGACTACAAGGTGTACGACGTGCGGAAGATGATCGCCAAGAGCGAGCAGGAAATCGGCAAGGCTACCG
CCAAGTACTTCTTCTACAGCAACATCATGAACTTTTTCAAGACCGAGATTACCCTGGCCAACGGCGAGAT
CCGGAAGCGGCCTCTGATCGAGACAAACGGCGAAACCGGGGAGATCGTGTGGGATAAGGGCCGGGATTTT
GCCACCGTGCGGAAAGTGCTGAGCATGCCCCAAGTGAATATCGTGAAAAAGACCGAGGTGCAGACAGGCG
GCTTCAGCAAAGAGTCTATCAGGCCCAAGAGGAACAGCGATAAGCTGATCGCCAGAAAGAAGGACTGGGA
CCCTAAGAAGTACGGCGGCTTCGTCAGCCCCACCGTGGCCTATTCTGTGCTGGTGGTGGCCAAAGTGGAA
AAGGGCAAGTCCAAGAAACTGAAGAGTGTGAAAGAGCTGCTGGGGATCACCATCATGGAAAGAAGCAGCT
TCGAGAAGAATCCCATCGACTTTCTGGAAGCCAAGGGCTACAAAGAAGTGAAAAAGGACCTGATCATCAA
GCTGCCTAAGTACTCCCTGTTCGAGCTGGAAAACGGCCGGAAGAGAATGCTGGCCTCTGCCAGATTCCTG
CAGAAGGGAAACGAACTGGCCCTGCCCTCCAAATATGTGAACTTCCTGTACCTGGCCAGCCACTATGAGA
AGCTGAAGGGCTCCCCCGAGGATAATGAGCAGAAACAGCTGTTTGTGGAACAGCACAAGCACTACCTGGA
CGAGATCATCGAGCAGATCAGCGAGTTCTCCAAGAGAGTGATCCTGGCCGACGCTAATCTGGACAAAGTG
CTGTCCGCCTACAACAAGCACCGGGATAAGCCCATCAGAGAGCAGGCCGAGAATATCATCCACCTGTTTA
CCCTGACCAATCTGGGAGCCCCTAGGGCCTTCAAGTACTTTGACACCACCATCGACCGGAAGGTGTACAG
GAGCACCAAAGAGGTGCTGGACGCCACCCTGATCCACCAGAGCATCACCGGCCTGTACGAGACACGGATC
GACCTGTCTCAGCTGGGAGGTGACAGCGGCGGGAGCGGCGGGAGCGGGGGGAGCACTAATCTGAGCGACA
TCATTGAGAAGGAGACTGGGAAACAGCTGGTCATTCAGGAGTCCATCCTGATGCTGCCTGAGGAGGTGGA
GGAAGTGATCGGCAACAAGCCAGAGTCTGACATCCTGGTGCACACCGCCTACGACGAGTCCACAGATGAG
AATGTGATGCTGCTGACCTCTGACGCCCCCGAGTATAAGCCTTGGGCCCTGGTCATCCAGGATTCTAACG
GCGAGAATAAGATCAAGATGCTGAGCGGAGGATCCGGAGGATCTGGAGGCAGCACCAACCTGTCTGACAT
CATCGAGAAGGAGACAGGCAAGCAGCTGGTCATCCAGGAGAGCATCCTGATGCTGCCCGAAGAAGTCGAA
GAAGTGATCGGAAACAAGCCTGAGAGCGATATCCTGGTCCATACCGCCTACGACGAGAGTACCGACGAAA
ATGTGATGCTGCTGACATCCGACGCCCCAGAGTATAAGCCCTGGGCTCTGGTCATCCAGGATTCCAACGG
AGAGAACAAAATCAAAATGCTGTCTGGCGGCTCAAAAAGAACCGCCGACGGCAGCGAATTCGAGCCCAAG
AAGAAGAGGAAAGTCTAACCGGTCATCATCACCATCACCATTGAGTTTAAACCCGCTGATCAGCCTCGAC
TGTGCCTTCTAGTTGCCAGCCATCTGTTGTTTGCCCCTCCCCCGTGCCTTCCTTGACCCTGGAAGGTGCC
ACTCCCACTGTCCTTTCCTAATAAAATGAGGAAATTGCATCGCATTGTCTGAGTAGGTGTCATTCTATTC
TGGGGGGTGGGGTGGGGCAGGACAGCAAGGGGGAGGATTGGGAAGACAATAGCAGGCATGCTGGGGATGC
GGTGGGCTCTATGGCTTCTGAGGCGGAAAGAACCAGCTGGGGCTCGATACCGTCGACCTCTAGCTAGAGC
TTGGCGTAATCATGGTCATAGCTGTTTCCTGTGTGAAATTGTTATCCGCTCACAATTCCACACAACATAC
GAGCCGGAAGCATAAAGTGTAAAGCCTAGGGTGCCTAATGAGTGAGCTAACTCACATTAATTGCGTTGCG
CTCACTGCCCGCTTTCCAGTCGGGAAACCTGTCGTGCCAGCTGCATTAATGAATCGGCCAACGCGCGGGG
AGAGGCGGTTTGCGTATTGGGCGCTCTTCCGCTTCCTCGCTCACTGACTCGCTGCGCTCGGTCGTTCGGC
TGCGGCGAGCGGTATCAGCTCACTCAAAGGCGGTAATACGGTTATCCACAGAATCAGGGGATAACGCAGG
AAAGAACATGTGAGCAAAAGGCCAGCAAAAGGCCAGGAACCGTAAAAAGGCCGCGTTGCTGGCGTTTTTC
CATAGGCTCCGCCCCCCTGACGAGCATCACAAAAATCGACGCTCAAGTCAGAGGTGGCGAAACCCGACAG
GACTATAAAGATACCAGGCGTTTCCCCCTGGAAGCTCCCTCGTGCGCTCTCCTGTTCCGACCCTGCCGCT
TACCGGATACCTGTCCGCCTTTCTCCCTTCGGGAAGCGTGGCGCTTTCTCATAGCTCACGCTGTAGGTAT
CTCAGTTCGGTGTAGGTCGTTCGCTCCAAGCTGGGCTGTGTGCACGAACCCCCCGTTCAGCCCGACCGCT
GCGCCTTATCCGGTAACTATCGTCTTGAGTCCAACCCGGTAAGACACGACTTATCGCCACTGGCAGCAGC
CACTGGTAACAGGATTAGCAGAGCGAGGTATGTAGGCGGTGCTACAGAGTTCTTGAAGTGGTGGCCTAAC
TACGGCTACACTAGAAGAACAGTATTTGGTATCTGCGCTCTGCTGAAGCCAGTTACCTTCGGAAAAAGAG
TTGGTAGCTCTTGATCCGGCAAACAAACCACCGCTGGTAGCGGTGGTTTTTTTGTTTGCAAGCAGCAGAT
TACGCGCAGAAAAAAAGGATCTCAAGAAGATCCTTTGATCTTTTCTACGGGGTCTGACACTCAGTGGAAC
GAAAACTCACGTTAAGGGATTTTGGTCATGAGATTATCAAAAAGGATCTTCACCTAGATCCTTTTAAATT
AAAAATGAAGTTTTAAATCAATCTAAAGTATATATGAGTAAACTTGGTCTGACAGTTACCAATGCTTAAT
CAGTGAGGCACCTATCTCAGCGATCTGTCTATTTCGTTCATCCATAGTTGCCTGACTCCCCGTCGTGTAG
ATAACTACGATACGGGAGGGCTTACCATCTGGCCCCAGTGCTGCAATGATACCGCGAGACCCACGCTCAC
CGGCTCCAGATTTATCAGCAATAAACCAGCCAGCCGGAAGGGCCGAGCGCAGAAGTGGTCCTGCAACTTT
ATCCGCCTCCATCCAGTCTATTAATTGTTGCCGGGAAGCTAGAGTAAGTAGTTCGCCAGTTAATAGTTTG
CGCAACGTTGTTGCCATTGCTACAGGCATCGTGGTGTCACGCTCGTCGTTTGGTATGGCTTCATTCAGCT
CCGGTTCCCAACGATCAAGGCGAGTTACATGATCCCCCATGTTGTGCAAAAAAGCGGTTAGCTCCTTCGG
TCCTCCGATCGTTGTCAGAAGTAAGTTGGCCGCAGTGTTATCACTCATGGTTATGGCAGCACTGCATAAT
TCTCTTACTGTCATGCCATCCGTAAGATGCTTTTCTGTGACTGGTGAGTACTCAACCAAGTCATTCTGAG
AATAGTGTATGCGGCGACCGAGTTGCTCTTGCCCGGCGTCAATACGGGATAATACCGCGCCACATAGCAG
AACTTTAAAAGTGCTCATCATTGGAAAACGTTCTTCGGGGCGAAAACTCTCAAGGATCTTACCGCTGTTG
AGATCCAGTTCGATGTAACCCACTCGTGCACCCAACTGATCTTCAGCATCTTTTACTTTCACCAGCGTTT
CTGGGTGAGCAAAAACAGGAAGGCAAAATGCCGCAAAAAAGGGAATAAGGGCGACACGGAAATGTTGAAT
ACTCATACTCTTCCTTTTTCAATATTATTGAAGCATTTATCAGGGTTATTGTCTCATGAGCGGATACATA
TTTGAATGTATTTAGAAAAATAAACAAATAGGGGTTCCGCGCACATTTCCCCGAAAAGTGCCACCTGACG
TCGACGGATCGGGAGATCGATCTCCCGATCCCCTAGGGTCGACTCTCAGTACAATCTGCTCTGATGCCGC
ATAGTTAAGCCAGTATCTGCTCCCTGCTTGTGTGTTGGAGGTCGCTGAGTAGTGCGCGAGCAAAATTTAA
GCTACAACAAGGCAAGGCTTGACCGACAATTGCATGAAGAATCTGCTTAGGGTTAGGCGTTTTGCGCTGC
TTCGCGATGTACGGGCCAGATATACGCGTTGACATTGATTATTGACTAGTTATTAATAGTAATCAATTAC
GGGGTCATTAGTTCATAGCCCATATATTGAGTTCCGCGTTACATAACTTACGGTAAATGGCCCGCCTGGC
TGACCGCCCAACGACCCCCGCCCATTGACGTCAATAATGACGTATGTTCCCATAGTAACGCCAATAGGGA
CTTTCCATTGACGTCAATGGGTGGAGTATTTACGGTAAACTGCCCACTTGGCAGTACATCAAGTGTATC
